Addgene plasmid #178898: pJH4733
Purpose: Pmyo-3 DAF-2 unc-54 3' UTR C.elegans muscle expression of DAF-2
Depositing lab: Mei Zhen. Depositing organization: Sinai Health System. Publication: A Caenorhabditis elegans developmental decision requires insulin signaling-mediated neuron-intestine communication. Hung WL, Wang Y, Chitturi J, Zhen M. Development. 2014 Apr;141(8):1767-79. doi: 10.1242/dev.103846. Epub 2014 Mar 26. PubMed 24671950.
Backbone
  Vector backbone: pBSK
  Backbone manufacturer: stratagene
  Backbone size w/o insert (bp): 3700
  Total vector size (bp): 13185
  Vector type: Worm Expression
Growth in bacteria
  Bacterial resistance: Ampicillin, 100 μg/mL
  Growth temperature: 37°C
  Growth strain: DH5alpha
  Copy number: High Copy
Gene/Insert
  Gene/Insert name: DAF-2
  Species: C. elegans (nematode)
  Insert size (bp): 9485
  Entrez Gene: daf-2 (a.k.a. CELE_Y55D5A.5)
  Promoter: Pmyo-3
  Cloning method: Restriction Enzyme; 5′ cloning site XmaI (not destroyed); 3′ cloning site KpnI (not destroyed)
  Sequencing primers: 5′ ccatctagcccgggATGAATATTGT; 3′ ATggtaccACAAGTGGATGCTCAT
Terms and licenses: Academic/Nonprofit Terms; Industry Terms: Not Available to Industry
How to cite: pJH4733 was a gift from Mei Zhen (Addgene plasmid # 178898 ; http://n2t.net/addgene:178898 ; RRID:Addgene_178898)
