[The description below was written by a language model from this plasmid's Addgene catalogue record, the feature table of its GenBank file and pLannotate feature annotations shown in this document.]
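Description:
pJH4733 is a worm expression plasmid built on the pBluescript-type pBSK backbone, designed to express the insulin/IGF receptor-like tyrosine kinase DAF-2 in C. elegans body-wall muscle. It is propagated in E. coli as a high-copy plasmid through a ColE1/pUC-type origin and selected with ampicillin via the bla (AmpR) gene under its own promoter. The backbone also carries an f1/M13 phage origin for single-stranded DNA production. Remnants of the lac region (CAP site, lac promoter and operator, and a lacZα fragment) and the M13 forward and reverse primer sites flank the cloning region. The total size is recorded as about 13.2 kb, of which about 9.5 kb is listed as insert.

According to the catalogue entry, the payload is arranged as the myo-3 promoter, the daf-2 coding sequence cloned between retained XmaI and KpnI sites, and the unc-54 3' UTR, which is commonly used in worm transgenes to provide 3' end processing. The supplied feature tables annotate mainly backbone elements. Only the automated annotation of the sequenced plasmid marks a daf-2 coding region of roughly 5.5 kb, and neither table labels the myo-3 promoter or the unc-54 3' UTR, so their exact positions are not documented. That annotation also shows a short aex-5 fragment downstream of daf-2, which may simply reflect genomic sequence carried along with the 3' region. No tag or fluorescent reporter is recorded.

The construct is suited to tissue-specific expression or rescue experiments that test whether DAF-2 activity in muscle is sufficient for a phenotype. This fits the associated study of insulin signalling between tissues in a C. elegans developmental decision.
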