LOCUS       Exported 13185 bp ds-DNA circular SYN 08-NOV-2021
DEFINITION  Pmyo-3 DAF-2.
ACCESSION   .
VERSION     .
KEYWORDS    pJH4733
SOURCE      synthetic DNA construct
  ORGANISM  synthetic DNA construct
REFERENCE   1 (bases 1 to 13185)
  AUTHORS   Hung WL, Wang Y, Chitturi J, Zhen M
  TITLE     A Caenorhabditis elegans developmental decision requires insulin
            signaling-mediated neuron-intestine communication.
  JOURNAL   Development. 2014 Apr;141(8):1767-79. doi: 10.1242/dev.103846. Epub
            2014 Mar 26.
  PUBMED    24671950
REFERENCE   2 (bases 1 to 13185)
  AUTHORS   .
  TITLE     Direct Submission
  JOURNAL   Exported Nov 8, 2021 from SnapGene Server 1.1.58
            http://www.snapgene.com
FEATURES             Location/Qualifiers
     source          1..13185
                     /organism="synthetic DNA construct"
                     /mol_type="other DNA"
     protein_bind    106..127
                     /label=CAP binding site
                     /bound_moiety="E. coli catabolite activator protein"
                     /note="CAP binding activates transcription in the presence
                     of cAMP."
     promoter        142..172
                     /label=lac promoter
                     /note="promoter for the E. coli lac operon"
     protein_bind    180..196
                     /label=lac operator
                     /bound_moiety="lac repressor encoded by lacI"
                     /note="The lac repressor binds to the lac operator to
                     inhibit transcription in E. coli. This inhibition can be
                     relieved by adding lactose or
                     isopropyl-beta-D-thiogalactopyranoside (IPTG)."
     primer_bind     185..207
                     /label=M13/pUC Reverse
                     /note="In lacZ gene"
     primer_bind     204..220
                     /label=M13 rev
                     /note="common sequencing primer, one of multiple similar
                     variants"
     primer_bind     204..220
                     /label=M13 Reverse
                     /note="In lacZ gene. Also called M13-rev"
     primer_bind     complement(10313..10330)
                     /label=M13 Forward
                     /note="In lacZ gene. Also called M13-F20 or M13 (-21)
                     Forward"
     primer_bind     complement(10313..10329)
                     /label=M13 fwd
                     /note="common sequencing primer, one of multiple similar
                     variants"
     primer_bind     complement(10322..10344)
                     /label=M13/pUC Forward
                     /note="In lacZ gene"
     rep_origin      10542..10997
                     /direction=RIGHT
                     /label=f1 ori
                     /note="f1 bacteriophage origin of replication; arrow
                     indicates direction of (+) strand synthesis"
     primer_bind     complement(10629..10648)
                     /label=F1ori-R
                     /note="F1 origin, reverse primer"
     primer_bind     10839..10860
                     /label=F1ori-F
                     /note="F1 origin, forward primer"
     primer_bind     complement(11014..11033)
                     /label=pRS-marker
                     /note="pRS vectors, use to sequence yeast selectable
                     marker"
     primer_bind     11133..11155
                     /label=pGEX 3'
                     /note="pGEX vectors, reverse primer"
     primer_bind     complement(11193..11211)
                     /label=pBRforEco
                     /note="pBR322 vectors, upsteam of EcoRI site, forward
                     primer"
     promoter        11279..11383
                     /gene="bla"
                     /label=AmpR promoter
     CDS             11384..12244
                     /codon_start=1
                     /gene="bla"
                     /product="beta-lactamase"
                     /label=AmpR
                     /note="confers resistance to ampicillin, carbenicillin, and
                     related antibiotics"
                     /translation="MSIQHFRVALIPFFAAFCLPVFAHPETLVKVKDAEDQLGARVGYI
                     ELDLNSGKILESFRPEERFPMMSTFKVLLCGAVLSRIDAGQEQLGRRIHYSQNDLVEYS
                     PVTEKHLTDGMTVRELCSAAITMSDNTAANLLLTTIGGPKELTAFLHNMGDHVTRLDRW
                     EPELNEAIPNDERDTTMPVAMATTLRKLLTGELLTLASRQQLIDWMEADKVAGPLLRSA
                     LPAGWFIADKSGAGERGSRGIIAALGPDGKPSRIVVIYTTGSQATMDERNRQIAEIGAS
                     LIKHW"
     primer_bind     complement(11602..11621)
                     /label=Amp-R
                     /note="Ampicillin resistance gene, reverse primer"
     rep_origin      12415..13003
                     /direction=RIGHT
                     /label=ori
                     /note="high-copy-number ColE1/pMB1/pBR322/pUC origin of
                     replication"
     primer_bind     12904..12923
                     /label=pBR322ori-F
                     /note="pBR322 origin, forward primer"
     primer_bind     13157..13174
                     /label=L4440
                     /note="L4440 vector, forward primer"
ORIGIN
        1 gcgcccaata cgcaaaccgc ctctccccgc gcgttggccg attcattaat gcagctggca
       61 cgacaggttt cccgactgga aagcgggcag tgagcgcaac gcaattaatg tgagttagct
      121 cactcattag gcaccccagg ctttacactt tatgcttccg gctcgtatgt tgtgtggaat
      181 tgtgagcgga taacaatttc acacaggaaa cagctatgac catgattacg aattcgaatg
      241 gccatgggac gtcgacagct tgcatgcctg cagcgtttcc gataccccct tatatcagca
      301 cacattcagt catcatacca caaaatgttg tgatagtgat aggcaaaact accgtatttc
      361 ctctattaat cttgcatgca agactaattt tcgattaacc cgtaggggtg caagactaat
      421 agagactgca agactattag aggctgaaat actaattttc gtatgctcaa taattttgga
      481 aattggccta ttttttgtag aaacttgata ccgtttgcgg ccgccggcta taataagttc
      541 ttgaataaaa taattttccc gacaaaacat gagtatttct ttcgaaaata aaagtgcagg
      601 ctaattagag attattctgt aattaactgc ataatttgtc acgtgccata gttttacatt
      661 ccactacgtc atagttctta aaatactaat ctcctgaaaa tagaagtagg tgaagaaagt
      721 ttaattatca gttctaaaat gacaattgat ctttggaata tgttctgaaa ctaccgatca
      781 ttgaacagat gctatttgaa tgatatagaa ttgtatattt gcaatttctg aaacgcgttc
      841 ttaaaggcac acagattaat tcaaaagggt ctggccgcaa aaaggtttat ggtggccgat
      901 tttgagtttt gtgtgtgatt gctttttcac aatcagtgtt ttcaggatta tgtgatgaac
      961 tagatcttca agtttcgtta catttcatat gttttcggaa ctcacgaagt acatattggg
     1021 tattgtgctc aaaaaattca gcaatcagct tcgctccgct gactttagaa cccaaaaaaa
     1081 tagtatggcc aaactgactg tgttacgatc atttcaattt ttcaatacat atttaagatt
     1141 tctaagagta agaaggtcaa aaactgttct ggaatacata tatatttttc aggttacaat
     1201 tagtcaaaaa gtgcactgaa atatacgttt taatttcacg aataacccaa ttagttcaat
     1261 gtatttttgg tcaaccaacg ttaaagtttg gcttccaacc aattatcatt tctgatcaac
     1321 cacaatgttt tttctttatc tgcaagttaa ttttttattt ttatccagat gtttggcata
     1381 tttttcaatt cttcactagc gcccacttct tgcacttccg gcgccctgaa tctaatgcat
     1441 ctgttgcaag aattgaaaga ccaatcaaca cattgttttc ttcacgagat actgaagaaa
     1501 atgaataaaa acagagaaaa agagccatgt gattagtgac aactgttgct aacagatacc
     1561 atagcttgga cttggtacgt gatggcaacg tatgggtcaa caaaaatgat tgcagagggg
     1621 gtgcaaaaca gtcaagtcga gaaaatatga aaaacagaaa acaaagaaca gaaaaatggg
     1681 tttgagagtc agtataattt ataaaagaaa aattgtacat agaaattaac catttttgta
     1741 gaagaagtta tttttcaagc atcgttaaaa attattcaaa gcaccttatt tcatatttaa
     1801 ttttaaacat ggttaaatga acaacacggt gcgcaatcag gaaaacttga aatctgaaac
     1861 tgttgttgtg atcttcttcg caactgttca gatagcacta gtgtaatgtt aagagtgcgc
     1921 gaatataatg gaatataatg gatcacacct cctgccatca ggtaaacgtc tctgttatca
     1981 catatttcca actattaaat ttttaccttt tacagtttta catttttttg aaaaaagtaa
     2041 ctttttgtct tcaaaatccc tgacgaaaat atcaaatatt ttaatcgaga ctgcagagga
     2101 accgattgat gatttggaaa atccagcttt acctgtgtaa gaactgaaaa gtttcataac
     2161 cctagggtat tcccagttac attccccact ggctaacaat agcacccagt ttttcatcac
     2221 ctttcttcaa atttctcggc gatttgttaa aaacaaaatt tgtgtccctt ctctgatatc
     2281 tctatgtctc taaacacaag ttcatcggaa aacgaaggag ggtaggtgtt ggttgggctc
     2341 ccgaagtgaa aatagaagag caagaataga atattagaga gagagtgcag agagggcggg
     2401 atagctcccg ggattccgtt ttcttcttct ttatcttcaa cgatgatgtg tgtgcgtgtt
     2461 gtatagattc tgttgctccc ccacaactcg ctccgaaggc tcaatacaat tcaattgata
     2521 ttggaggaga gcctaccgga gtgggaggat aagaagaaac ataagaagaa gaagaagaag
     2581 aagcatgctt ctggtttttg atgctatgaa aacggcacaa aaagatgatt gaggtccctt
     2641 ttcaatacct tctctcatct ttcaaatccc attgaaacct aaaacttctc accacgcttt
     2701 accattgttc tccaaaaact tatagcaatg tctataactt ttttatctct gaaaagcagt
     2761 gttccatttt tctttttcct attttatttc aattgtttct cacatttcgt ttggattctt
     2821 tgcttgtcaa ccagcttctt cttccacttt taccgtctaa ttttcagggc agggagccat
     2881 caaacccacg accactagat ccatctagcc cgggatgaat attgtcagat gtcggagacg
     2941 acacaaaatt ttggaaaatt tggaagaaga gaatctcggc ccgagctgct cgtcgacgac
     3001 ttcaacaacc gctgccaccg aagctctcgg aacaaccact gaggatatga ggcttaagca
     3061 gcagcgaagc tcgtcgcgtg ccacggagca cgatattgtc gacggcaatc accacgacga
     3121 cgagcacatc acaatgagac ggcttcgact tgtcaaaaat tcgcggacgc ggcgtagaac
     3181 gacgcccgat tcaagtatgg actgctatga ggaaaacccg ccatcacaaa aaacttcaat
     3241 aaattattct tggatttcta aaaagtcatc aatgacgtca ttaatgcttt tactgctatt
     3301 cgcttttgta cagccgtgtg cctcaatagt cgaaaaacga tgcggcccaa tcgatattcg
     3361 aaataggccg tgggatatta agccgcaatg gtcgaaactt ggtgatccga acgaaaaaga
     3421 tttggctggt cagagaatgg tcaactgcac agtggtggaa ggttcgctga caatctcatt
     3481 tgtactgaaa cacaagacaa aagcacaaga agaaatgcat cgaagtctac agccaagata
     3541 ttcccaagac gaatttatca cttttccgca tctacgtgaa attactggaa ctctgctcgt
     3601 ttttgagact gaaggattag tggatttgcg taaaattttc ccaaatcttc gtgtaattgg
     3661 aggccgttcg ctgattcaac actatgcgct gataatttat cgaaatccgg atttggagat
     3721 cggtcttgac aagctttccg taattcgaaa tggtggtgta cggataatcg ataatcgaaa
     3781 actgtgctac acgaaaacga ttgattggaa acatttgatc acttcttcca tcaacgatgt
     3841 tgtcgttgat aatgctgccg agtacgctgt cactgagact ggattgatgt gcccacgtgg
     3901 agcttgcgaa gaggataaag gcgaatcaaa gtgtcattat ttggaggaaa agaatcagga
     3961 acaaggtgtc gaaagagttc agagttgttg gtcgaacacc acttgccaaa agtcttgtgc
     4021 ttatgatcgt cttcttccaa cgaaagaaat cggaccggga tgtgatgcga acggcgatcg
     4081 atgtcacgat caatgcgtgg gcggttgtga gcgtgtgaat gatgcgacag catgccacgc
     4141 gtgcaagaat gtctatcaca agggaaagtg tatcgaaaag tgtgatgctc acctgtacct
     4201 tctccttcaa cgtcgttgtg tgacccgtga gcagtgtctg cagctgaatc cggtgctctc
     4261 gaacaaaaca gtgcctatca aggcgacggc aggcctttgc tcggataaat gtcccgatgg
     4321 ttatcaaatc aacccggatg atcatcgaga atgccgaaaa tgcgttggca agtgtgagat
     4381 tgtgtgcgag atcaatcacg tcattgatac gtttccgaag gcacaggcga tcaggctatg
     4441 caatattatt gacggaaatc tgacgatcga gattcgcgga aaacaggatt cgggaatggc
     4501 gtccgagttg aaggatatat ttgcgaacat tcacacgatc accggctacc tgttggtacg
     4561 tcaatcgtca ccgtttatct cgttgaacat gttccggaat ttacgacgta ttgaggcaaa
     4621 gtcactgttc agaaatctat atgctatcac agtttttgaa aatccgaatt taaaaaagct
     4681 attcgattca acgacggatt tgacgcttga tcgtggaact gtgtcaattg ccaataacaa
     4741 gatgttatgc ttcaagtata tcaagcagct aatgtcaaag ttaaatatac cactcgatcc
     4801 gatagatcaa tcagaaggga caaatggtga gaaggcaatc tgtgaggata tggcaatcaa
     4861 cgtgagcatc acagcggtca acgcggactc ggtcttcttt agttggccct cattcaacat
     4921 taccgatata gatcagcgaa agtttctcgg ctacgagctc ttcttcaaag aagtcccacg
     4981 aatcgatgag aacatgacga tcgaagagga tcgaagtgcg tgtgtcgatt cgtggcagag
     5041 tgtcttcaaa cagtactacg agacgtcgaa cggtgaaccg accccggaca tttttatgga
     5101 tattggaccg cgcgagcgaa ttcggccgaa tacgctctac gcgtactatg tggcgacgca
     5161 gatggtgttg catgccggtg cgaagaacgg tgtatcgaag attggttttg tgaggacgag
     5221 ctactatacg cctgatcctc cgacgttggc actagcgcaa gtcgattcgg acgctattca
     5281 tattacgtgg gaagcgccgc tccaaccgaa cggagacctc acgcattaca caattatgtg
     5341 gcgtgagaat gaagtgagcc cgtacgagga agccgaaaag ttttgtacag atgcaagcac
     5401 ccccgcaaat cgacaacaca cgaaagatcc gaaagagacg attgtagccg ataagccagt
     5461 cgatattccg tcatcacgta ccgtagctcc gacacttttg actatgatgg gtcacgaaga
     5521 tcagcagaaa acgtgcgctg caacgcccgg ttgttgttcg tgttcggcta tcggagaatc
     5581 atcggaacag aacaagaaga agcgaccgga tccgatgtcg gcgatcgaat catctgcatt
     5641 tgagaataag ctgttggatg aggttttaat gccgagagac acgatgcgag tgagacgatc
     5701 aattgaagac gcgaatcgag tcagtgaaga gttggaaaaa gctgaaaatt tgggaaaagc
     5761 tccaaaaact ctcggtggaa agaagccgct gatccatatt tcgaagaaga agccgtcgag
     5821 cagcagcacc acatccacac cggctccaac gatcgcatca atgtatgcct taacaaggaa
     5881 accgactacg gtgccgggaa caaggattcg gctctacgag atctacgaac ctttacccgg
     5941 aagctgggcg attaatgtat cagctctggc attggataat agttatgtga tacgaaattt
     6001 gaagcattac acactttatg cgatttctct atccgcgtgc caaaacatga cagtacccgg
     6061 agcatcttgc tcaatatccc atcgtgcggg agcattgaaa cgaacaaaac acatcacaga
     6121 cattgataaa gtgttgaatg aaacaattga atggagattt atgaataata gtcaacaagt
     6181 caacgtgacg tgggatccac cgactgaagt gaatggtgga atattcggtt atgttgtaaa
     6241 gcttaagtca aaagtcgatg gatcaattgt tatgacgaga tgtgtcggtg cgaagagagg
     6301 atattcaaca cggaatcagg gtgtcctatt ccagaatttg gccgatggac gttattttgt
     6361 ctcagtaacg gcgacctctg tacacggcgc tggaccggaa gccgaatcct ccgacccaat
     6421 cgtcgtcatg acgccaggct tcttcactgt ggaaatcatt ctcggcatgc ttctcgtctt
     6481 tttgatttta atgtcaattg ccggttgtat aatctactac tacattcaag tacgctacgg
     6541 caaaaaagtg aaagctctat ctgactttat gcaattgaat cccgaatatt gtgtggacaa
     6601 taagtacaat gcagacgatt gggagctacg gcaggatgat gttgtgctcg gacaacagtg
     6661 tggagaggga tcattcggaa aagtgtacct cggaactgga aataatgttg tttctctgat
     6721 gggtgatcgt ttcggaccgt gtgctattaa gattaatgta gatgatccag cgtcgactga
     6781 gaatctcaac tatctcatgg aagctaatat tatgaagaac tttaagacta actttatcgt
     6841 caaactgtac ggagttatct ctactgtaca accagcgatg gttgtgatgg aaatgatgga
     6901 tcttggaaat ctccgtgact atctccgatc gaaacgcgaa gacgaagtgt tcaatgagac
     6961 ggactgcaac tttttcgaca taatcccgag ggataaattc catgagtggg ccgcacagat
     7021 ttgtgatggt atggcgtacc tggagtcgct caagttttgc catcgagatc tcgccgcacg
     7081 taattgcatg ataaatcggg atgagactgt caagattgga gatttcggaa tggctcgtga
     7141 tctattctat catgactatt ataagccatc gggcaagcgt atgatgcctg ttcgatggat
     7201 gtcacccgag tcgttgaaag acggaaagtt tgactcgaaa tctgatgttt ggagcttcgg
     7261 agttgttctc tatgaaatgg ttacactcgg tgctcagcca tatattggtt tgagtaatga
     7321 tgaggtgttg aattatattg gaatggcccg gaaggttatc aagaagcccg aatgttgtga
     7381 aaactattgg tataaggtga tgaaaatgtg ctggagatac tcacctcggg atcgtccgac
     7441 gttcctccag ctcgttcatc ttctagcagc tgaagcttca ccagaattcc gagatttatc
     7501 atttgtccta accgataatc aaatgatcct tgacgattca gaagcactgg atcttgatga
     7561 tattgatgat actgatatga atgatcaggt tgtcgaggtg gcaccggatg ttgagaacgt
     7621 cgaggttcag agtgattcgg aacgtcggaa tacggattca ataccgttga aacagtttaa
     7681 gacgatccct ccgatcaatg cgacgacgag tcattcgaca atatcgattg atgagacacc
     7741 gatgaaagcg aagcagcgag aaggatcgct ggatgaggag tacgcattga tgaatcatag
     7801 tggaggtccg agtgatgcgg aagttcggac gtatgctggt gatggagatt atgtggagag
     7861 agatgttcga gagaatgatg tgccaacgcg acgaaatact ggtgcatcaa catcaagtta
     7921 cacaggtggt ggtccatatt gcctaacaaa tcgtggtggt tcaaatgaac gaggagccgg
     7981 tttcggtgaa gcagtacgat taactgatgg tgttggaagt ggacatttaa atgatgatga
     8041 ttatgttgaa aaagagatat catccatgga tacgcgccgg agcacgggcg cctcgagctc
     8101 ttcctacggt gttccacaga cgaattggag tggaaatcgt ggtgccacgt attatacgag
     8161 taaagctcaa caggcagcaa ctgcagcagc agcagcagca gcagctctcc aacagcaaca
     8221 aaatggtggt cgaggcgatc gattaactca actacccgga actggacatt tacaatcgac
     8281 acgtggtgga caagatggag attatattga aactgaaccg aaaaattata gaaataatgg
     8341 atctccatcg gtactggatt tttttttttg gagaaattag ccggaaaatt cgattttttt
     8401 cgctgaaaat ctgaaaaaat ttggctaaaa attgccctga aacacgtttt tttcggaatt
     8461 ttcatataaa aatggacatt ttcgtaaaaa attggctatg tgttgtgaat tttttctgac
     8521 ttttaaaggc ctttgaacta ggaatattaa aattttattg aaaattattg aaaagtgcaa
     8581 atttttattt tttttaggtg aaaaaagctt agatttaggc gaattttctg aaattttata
     8641 gtgaatttgg ttctcaggat attagccatt ttttcccgat tttttggtaa aaatttgtta
     8701 aaacccgctt caaatgactg tagttttata caaaaataac taaaaattcg atttttcaat
     8761 tattcagctc gaaaaagccc aacaaaaata tttaaaattt gaagaaaaaa gctaaaaatg
     8821 agtaaaaatg actggttttt ttcgcttttt ctatttgaat aaatttctga aaaatgacga
     8881 aaatctgaaa aaattacccc ggacattggg aaatttcgaa aaaatcttga aaatagtctg
     8941 aaatttttaa aatttacaga ttttcacaaa aaagggaaat ttcgcatttc ctgaaattgc
     9001 ccaaaaattt tttttttcat ttttttaaaa attctggaaa tttatttttg gctgtttcaa
     9061 atttttaaaa aaagaaaaat cccaaaaatt ggtgaaaact ccattaaaat tctccagaaa
     9121 attcaaattt tccatgaaaa attgttttaa aagcatgaaa atctgccgat ttttgtctaa
     9181 aatttttaaa aatatttcaa aaatttcaga aaaaacagga aaagcgaata ttacataaat
     9241 aaaaaatctg gaaattctag aaactgaaaa ttttttaatt tttccgctca aaaattctaa
     9301 tattcgatga aaatgagccc gaaaattcga gtaaatttcc aaaaaaaatt tttttttttt
     9361 tcaaacacaa atattaattt ttattaattt ttcagcgaaa cggcaacagc cgtgacattt
     9421 tcaacggacg ttcggctttc ggtgaaaatg agcatctaat cgaggataat gagcatccac
     9481 ttgtggtacc atggtattga tatctgagct ccgcatcggc cgctgtcatc agatcgccat
     9541 ctcgcgcccg tgcctctgac ttctaagtcc aattactctt caacatccct acatgctctt
     9601 tctccctgtg ctcccacccc ctatttttgt tattatcaaa aaaacttctt cttaatttct
     9661 ttgtttttta gcttctttta agtcacctct aacaatgaaa ttgtgtagat tcaaaaatag
     9721 aattaattcg taataaaaag tcgaaaaaaa ttgtgctccc tccccccatt aataataatt
     9781 ctatcccaaa atctacacaa tgttctgtgt acacttctta tgtttttttt acttctgata
     9841 aatttttttt gaaacatcat agaaaaaacc gcacacaaaa taccttatca tatgttacgt
     9901 ttcagtttat gaccgcaatt tttatttctt cgcacgtctg ggcctctcat gacgtcaaat
     9961 catgctcatc gtgaaaaagt tttggagtat ttttggaatt tttcaatcaa gtgaaagttt
    10021 atgaaattaa ttttcctgct tttgcttttt gggggtttcc cctattgttt gtcaagagtt
    10081 tcgaggacgg cgtttttctt gctaaaatca caagtattga tgagcacgat gcaagaaaga
    10141 tcggaagaag gtttgggttt gaggctcagt ggaaggtgag tagaagttga taatttgaaa
    10201 gtggagtagt gtctatgggg tttttgcctt aaatgacaga atacattccc aatataccaa
    10261 acataactgt ttcctactag tggccacgtg ggccgtgcac cttaagcttg gcactggccg
    10321 tcgttttaca acgtcgtgac tgggaaaacc ctggcgttac ccaacttaat cgccttgcag
    10381 cacatccccc tttcgccagc tggcgtaata gcgaagaggc ccgcaccgat cgcccttccc
    10441 aacagttgcg cagcctgaat ggcgaatggc gcctgatgcg gtattttctc cttacgcatc
    10501 tgtgcggtat ttcacaccgc atannnnnnn nnnnnnnnnn nnnnnnnnnn nnnnnnnnnn
    10561 nnnnnnnnnn nnnnnnnnnn nnnnnnnnnn nnnnnnnnnn nnnnnnnnnn nnnnnnnnnn
    10621 nnnnnnnnnn nnnnnnnnnn nnnnnnnnnn nnnnnnnnnn nnnnncnnnn nnnnnnnnnn
    10681 nnnnnnnnnn nnnnnnnnnn nnnnnnnnnn nnnnnnnnnn nnnnnnnnnn nnnnnnnnnn
    10741 nnnnnnnnnn nnnnnnnnnn nnnnnnnnnn nnnnnnnnnn nnnnnnnnnn nnnnnnnnnn
    10801 nnnnnnncct ttgacgttgg agtccacgtt ctttaatagt ggactcttgt tccaaactgg
    10861 aacaacactc aaccctatct cgggctattc ttttgattta taagggattt tgccgatttc
    10921 ggcctattgg ttaaaaaatg agctgattta acaaaaattt aacgcgaatt ttaacaaaat
    10981 attaacgttt acaattttat ggtgcactct cagtacaatc tgctctgatg ccgcatagtt
    11041 aagccagccc cgacacccgc caacacccgc tgacgcgccc tgacgggctt gtctgctccc
    11101 ggcatccgct tacagacaag ctgtgaccgt ctccgggagc tgcatgtgtc agaggttttc
    11161 accgtcatca ccgaaacgcg cgagacgaaa gggcctcgtg atacgcctat ttttataggt
    11221 taatgtcatg ataataatgg tttcttagac gtcaggtggc acttttcggg gaaatgtgcg
    11281 cggaacccct atttgtttat ttttctaaat acattcaaat atgtatccgc tcatgagaca
    11341 ataaccctga taaatgcttc aataatattg aaaaaggaag agtatgagta ttcaacattt
    11401 ccgtgtcgcc cttattccct tttttgcggc attttgcctt cctgtttttg ctcacccaga
    11461 aacgctggtg aaagtaaaag atgctgaaga tcagttgggt gcacgagtgg gttacatcga
    11521 actggatctc aacagcggta agatccttga gagttttcgc cccgaagaac gttttccaat
    11581 gatgagcact tttaaagttc tgctatgtgg cgcggtatta tcccgtattg acgccgggca
    11641 agagcaactc ggtcgccgca tacactattc tcagaatgac ttggttgagt actcaccagt
    11701 cacagaaaag catcttacgg atggcatgac agtaagagaa ttatgcagtg ctgccataac
    11761 catgagtgat aacactgcgg ccaacttact tctgacaacg atcggaggac cgaaggagct
    11821 aaccgctttt ttgcacaaca tgggggatca tgtaactcgc cttgatcgtt gggaaccgga
    11881 gctgaatgaa gccataccaa acgacgagcg tgacaccacg atgcctgtag caatggcaac
    11941 aacgttgcgc aaactattaa ctggcgaact acttactcta gcttcccggc aacaattaat
    12001 agactggatg gaggcggata aagttgcagg accacttctg cgctcggccc ttccggctgg
    12061 ctggtttatt gctgataaat ctggagccgg tgagcgtggg tctcgcggta tcattgcagc
    12121 actggggcca gatggtaagc cctcccgtat cgtagttatc tacacgacgg ggagtcaggc
    12181 aactatggat gaacgaaata gacagatcgc tgagataggt gcctcactga ttaagcattg
    12241 gtaactgtca gaccaagttt actcatatat actttagatt gatttaaaac ttcattttta
    12301 atttaaaagg atctaggtga agatcctttt tgataatctc atgaccaaaa tcccttaacg
    12361 tgagttttcg ttccactgag cgtcagaccc cgtagaaaag atcaaaggat cttcttgaga
    12421 tccttttttt ctgcgcgtaa tctgctgctt gcaaacaaaa aaaccaccgc taccagcggt
    12481 ggtttgtttg ccggatcaag agctaccaac tctttttccg aaggtaactg gcttcagcag
    12541 agcgcagata ccaaatactg ttcttctagt gtagccgtag ttaggccacc acttcaagaa
    12601 ctctgtagca ccgcctacat acctcgctct gctaatcctg ttaccagtgg ctgctgccag
    12661 tggcgataag tcgtgtctta ccgggttgga ctcaagacga tagttaccgg ataaggcgca
    12721 gcggtcgggc tgaacggggg gttcgtgcac acagcccagc ttggagcgaa cgacctacac
    12781 cgaactgaga tacctacagc gtgagctatg agaaagcgcc acgcttcccg aagggagaaa
    12841 ggcggacagg tatccggtaa gcggcagggt cggaacagga gagcgcacga gggagcttcc
    12901 agggggaaac gcctggtatc tttatagtcc tgtcgggttt cgccacctct gacttgagcg
    12961 tcgatttttg tgatgctcgt caggggggcg gagcctatgg aaaaacgcca gcaacgcggc
    13021 ctttttacgg ttcctggcct tttgctggcc ttttgctcac atgttctttc ctgcgttatc
    13081 ccctgattct gtggataacc gtattaccgc ctttgagtga gctgataccg ctcgccgcag
    13141 ccgaacgacc gagcgcagcg agtcagtgag cgaggaagcg gaaga
//
