Features (pLannotate 1.2.2; 14 found; start..end, strand, type, name):
      9..101     +  CDS            lacI (fragment): lac repressor; lacI; The lac repressor binds to the lac operator to inhibit transcription in E. coli. This inhibition can be relieved by adding lactose or isopropyl-β-D-thiogalactopyranoside (IPTG).
    114..135     +  protein_bind   CAP binding site: CAP binding activates transcription in the presence of cAMP. E. coli catabolite activator protein
    150..180     +  promoter       lac promoter: promoter for the E. coli lac operon
    184..206     +  protein_bind   lac operator (fragment): The lac repressor binds to the lac operator to inhibit transcription in E. coli. This inhibition can be relieved by adding lactose or isopropyl-β-D-thiogalactopyranoside (IPTG). lac repressor encoded by lacI
   2920..8415    +  CDS            daf-2: INSR_CAEEL - Experimental evidence at protein level: Swiss-Prot protein existence level 1. Insulin receptor-like tyrosine kinase which regulates metabolism, controls longevity and prevents developmental arrest at the dauer stage (PubMed:9252323, PubMed:9790527, PubMed:11743719, PubMed:24332851, PubMed:28853436, PubMed:21334311, PubMed:29500338). Binding of INS family members may either stimulate, or antagonize, association of the receptor with downstream mediators such as pdk-1 and age-1 (PubMed:11274053). Required for germline progenitor proliferation during larval development (PubMed:2227892
  10020..10172   +  CDS            aex-5 (fragment): AEX5_CAEEL - Also known as kpc-3 From Caenorhabditis elegans.
  10308..10462   +  CDS            lacZα (fragment): LacZα fragment of β-galactosidase; lacZ fragment
  10468..10519   -  misc_feature   bom (fragment): basis of mobility region from pBR322
  10538..10918   +  rep_origin     M13 ori (sequence partly withheld): M13 bacteriophage origin of replication; arrow indicates direction of (+) strand synthesis
  10994..11043   -  misc_feature   bom (fragment): basis of mobility region from pBR322
  11145..11180   -  CDS            rop (fragment): Rop protein, which maintains plasmids at low copy number; rop
  11275..11379   +  promoter       AmpR promoter: bla
  11380..12240   +  CDS            AmpR: β-lactamase; bla; confers resistance to ampicillin, carbenicillin, and related antibiotics
  12411..12999   +  rep_origin     ori: high-copy-number ColE1/pMB1/pBR322/pUC origin of replication
>Addgene plasmid #178898 | pJH4733 | addgene full sequence | sequence record 351464 | Addgene NGS Result
GCGGAAGAGCGCCCAATACGCAAACCGCCTCTCCCCGCGCGTTGGCCGATTCATTAATGCAGCTGGCACG
ACAGGTTTCCCGACTGGAAAGCGGGCAGTGAGCGCAACGCAATTAATGTGAGTTAGCTCACTCATTAGGC
ACCCCAGGCTTTACACTTTATGCTTCCGGCTCGTATGTTGTGTGGAATTGTGAGCGGATAACAATTTCAC
ACAGGAAACAGCTATGACATGATTACGAATTCGAATGGCCATGGGACGTCGACGCTTGCATGCCTGCAGC
GTTTCCGATACCCCCTTATATCAGCACACATTCAGTCATCATACCACAAAATGTTGTGATAGTGATAGGC
AAAACTACCGTATTTCCTCTATTAATCTTGCATGCAAGACTAATTTTCGATTAACCCGTAGGGGTGCAAG
ACTAATAGAGACTGCAAGACTATTAGAGGCTGAAATACTAATTTTCGTATGCTCAATAATTTTGGAAATT
GGCCTATTTTTTGTAGAAACTTGATACCGTTTGCGGCCGCCGGCTATAATAAGTTCTGAATAAAATAATT
TTCCCGACAAAACATGAGTATTTCTTTCGAAAATAAAAGTGCAGGCTAATTAGAGATTATTCTGTAATTA
ACTGCATAATTTGTCACGTGCCATAGTTTTACATTCCACTACGTCATAGTTCTTAAAATACTAATCTCCT
GAAAATAGAAGTAGGTGAAGAAAGTTTAATTATCAGTTCTAAAATGACAATTGATCTTTGGAATATGTTC
TGAAACTACCGATCATTGAACAGATGCTATTTGAATGATATAGAATTGTATATTTGCAATTTCTGAAACG
CGTTCTTAAAGGCACACAGATTAATTCAAAAGGGTCTGGCCGCAAAAAGGTTTATGGTGGCCGATTTTGA
GTTTTGTGTGTGATTGCTTTTTCACAATCAGTGTTTTCAGGATTATGTGATGAACTAGATCTTCAAGTTT
CGTTACATTTCATATGTTTTCGGAACTCACGAAGTACATATTGGGTATTGTGCTCAAAAAATTCAGCAAT
CAGCTTCGCTCCGCTGACTTTAGAACCCAAAAAAATAGTATGGCCAAACTGACTGTGTTACGATCATTTC
AATTTTTCAATACATATTTAAGATTTCTAAGAGTAAGAAGGTCAAAAACTGTTCTGGAATACATATATAT
TTTTCAGGTTACAATTAGTCAAAAAGTGCACTGAAATATACGTTTTAATTTCACGAATAACCCAATTAGT
TCAATGTATTTTTGGTCAACCAACGTTAAAGTTTGGCTTCCAACCAATTATCATTTCTGATCAACCACAA
TGTTTTTTCTTTATCTGCAAGTTAATTTTTTATTTTTATCCAGATGTTTGGCATATTTTTCAATTCTTCA
CTAGCGCCCACTTCTTGCACTTCCGGCGCCCTGAATCTAATGCATCTGTTGCAAGAATTGAAAGACCAAT
CAACACATTGTTTTCTTCACGAGATACTGAAGAAAATGAATAAAAACAGAGAAAAAGAGCCATGTGATTA
GTGACAACTGTTGCTAACAGATACCATAGCTTGGACTTGGTACGTGATGGCAACGTATGGGTCAACAAAA
ATGATTGCAGAGGGGGTGCAAAACAGTCAAGTCGAGAAAATATGAAAAACAGAAAACAAAGAACAGAAAA
ATGGGTTTGAGAGTCAGTATAATTTATAAAAGAAAAATTGTACATAGAAATTAACCATTTTTGTAGAAGA
AGTTATTTTTCAAGCATCGTTAAAAATTATTCAAAGCACCTTATTTCATATTTAATTTTAAACATGGTTA
AATGAACAACACGGTGCGCAATCAGGAAAACTTGAAATCTGAAACTGTTGTTGTGATCTTCTTCGCAACT
GTTCAGATAGCACTAGTGTAATGTTAAGAGTGCGCGAATATAATGGAATATAATGGATCACACCTCCTGC
CATCAGGTAAACGTCTCTGTTATCACATATTTCCAACTATTAAATTTTTACCTTTTACAGTTTTACATTT
TTTTGAAAAAAGTAACTTTTTGTCTTCAAAATCCCTGACGAAAATATCAAATATTTTAATCGAGACTGCA
GAGGAACCGATTGATGATTTGGAAAATCCAGCTTTACCTGTGTAAGAACTGAAAAGTTTCATAACCCTAG
GGTATTCCCAGTTACATTCCCCACTGGCTAACAATAGCACCCAGTTTTTCATCACCTTTCTTCAAATTTC
TCGGCGATTTGTTAAAAACAAAATTTGTGTCCCTTCTCTGATATCTCTATGTCTCTAAACACAAGTTCAT
CGGAAAACGAAGGAGGGTAGGTGTTGGTTGGGCTCCCGAAGTGAAAATAGAAGAGCAAGAATAGAATATT
AGAGAGAGAGTGCAGAGAGGGCGGGATAGCTCCCGGGATTCCGTTTTCTTCTTCTTTATCTTCAACGATG
ATGTGTGTGCGTGTTGTATAGATTCTGTTGCTCCCCCACAACTCGCTCCGAAGGCTCAATACAATTCAAT
TGATATTGGAGGAGAGCCTACCGGAGTGGGAGGATAAGAAGAAACATAAGAAGAAGAAGAAGAAGAAGCA
TGCTTCTGGTTTTTGATGCTATGAAAACGGCACAAAAAGATGATTGAGGTCCCTTTTCAATACCTTCTCT
CATCTTTCAAATCCCATTGAAACCTAAAACTTCTCACCACGCTTTACCATTGTTCTCCAAAAACTTATAG
CAATGTCTATAACTTTTTTATCTCTGAAAAGCAGTGTTCCATTTTTCTTTTTCCTATTTTATTTCAATTG
TTTCTCACATTTCGTTTGGATTCTTTGCTTGTCAACCAGCTTCTTCTTCCACTTTTACCGTCTAATTTTC
AGGGCAGGGAGCCATCAAACCCACGACCACTAGATCCATCTAGCCCGGGATGAATATTGTCAGATGTCGG
AGACGACACAAAATTTTGGAAAATTTGGAAGAAGAGAATCTCGGCCCGAGCTGCTCGTCGACGACTTCAA
CAACCGCTGCCACCGAAGCTCTCGGAACAACCACTGAGGATATGAGGCTTAAGCAGCAGCGAAGCTCGTC
GCGTGCCACGGAGCACGATATTGTCGACGGCAATCACCACGACGACGAGCACATCACAATGAGACGGCTT
CGACTTGTCAAAAATTCGCGGACGCGGCGTAGAACGACGCCCGATTCAAGTATGGACTGCTATGAGGAAA
ACCCGCCATCACAAAAAACTTCAATAAATTATTCTTGGATTTCTAAAAAGTCATCAATGACGTCATTAAT
GCTTTTACTGCTATTCGCTTTTGTACAGCCGTGTGCCTCAATAGTCGAAAAACGATGCGGCCCAATCGAT
ATTCGAAATAGGCCGTGGGATATTAAGCCGCAATGGTCGAAACTTGGTGATCCGAACGAAAAAGATTTGG
CTGGTCAGAGAATGGTCAACTGCACAGTGGTGGAAGGTTCGCTGACAATCTCATTTGTACTGAAACACAA
GACAAAAGCACAAGAAGAAATGCATCGAAGTCTACAGCCAAGATATTCCCAAGACGAATTTATCACTTTT
CCGCATCTACGTGAAATTACTGGAACTCTGCTCGTTTTTGAGACTGAAGGATTAGTGGATTTGCGTAAAA
TTTTCCCAAATCTTCGTGTAATTGGAGGCCGTTCGCTGATTCAACACTATGCGCTGATAATTTATCGAAA
TCCGGATTTGGAGATCGGTCTTGACAAGCTTTCCGTAATTCGAAATGGTGGTGTACGGATAATCGATAAT
CGAAAACTGTGCTACACGAAAACGATTGATTGGAAACATTTGATCACTTCTTCCATCAACGATGTTGTCG
TTGATAATGCTGCCGAGTACGCTGTCACTGAGACTGGATTGATGTGCCCACGTGGAGCTTGCGAAGAGGA
TAAAGGCGAATCAAAGTGTCATTATTTGGAGGAAAAGAATCAGGAACAAGGTGTCGAAAGAGTTCAGAGT
TGTTGGTCGAACACCACTTGCCAAAAGTCTTGTGCTTATGATCGTCTTCTTCCAACGAAAGAAATCGGAC
CGGGATGTGATGCGAACGGCGATCGATGTCACGATCAATGCGTGGGCGGTTGTGAGCGTGTGAATGATGC
GACAGCATGCCACGCGTGCAAGAATGTCTATCACAAGGGAAAGTGTATCGAAAAGTGTGATGCTCACCTG
TACCTTCTCCTTCAACGTCGTTGTGTGACCCGTGAGCAGTGTCTGCAGCTGAATCCGGTGCTCTCGAACA
AAACAGTGCCTATCAAGGCGACGGCAGGCCTTTGCTCGGATAAATGTCCCGATGGTTATCAAATCAACCC
GGATGATCATCGAGAATGCCGAAAATGCGTTGGCAAGTGTGAGATTGTGTGCGAGATCAATCACGTCATT
GATACGTTTCCGAAGGCACAGGCGATCAGGCTATGCAATATTATTGACGGAAATCTGACGATCGAGATTC
GCGGAAAACAGGATTCGGGAATGGCGTCCGAGTTGAAGGATATATTTGCGAACATTCACACGATCACCGG
CTACCTGTTGGTACGTCAATCGTCACCGTTTATCTCGTTGAACATGTTCCGGAATTTACGACGTATTGAG
GCAAAGTCACTGTTCAGAAATCTATATGCTATCACAGTTTTTGAAAATCCGAATTTAAAAAAGCTATTCG
ATTCAACGACGGATTTGACGCTTGATCGTGGAACTGTGTCAATTGCCAATAACAAGATGTTATGCTTCAA
GTATATCAAGCAGCTAATGTCAAAGTTAAATATACCACTCGATCCGATAGATCAATCAGAAGGGACAAAT
GGTGAGAAGGCAATCTGTGAGGATATGGCAATCAACGTGAGCATCACAGCGGTCAACGCGGACTCGGTCT
TCTTTAGTTGGCCCTCATTCAACATTACCGATATAGATCAGCGAAAGTTTCTCGGCTACGAGCTCTTCTT
CAAAGAAGTCCCACGAATCGATGAGAACATGACGATCGAAGAGGATCGAAGTGCGTGTGTCGATTCGTGG
CAGAGTGTCTTCAAACAGTACTACGAGACGTCGAACGGTGAACCGACCCCGGACATTTTTATGGATATTG
GACCGCGCGAGCGAATTCGGCCGAATACGCTCTACGCGTACTATGTGGCGACGCAGATGGTGTTGCATGC
CGGTGCGAAGAACGGTGTATCGAAGATTGGTTTTGTGAGGACGAGCTACTATACGCCTGATCCTCCGACG
TTGGCACTAGCGCAAGTCGATTCGGACGCTATTCATATTACGTGGGAAGCGCCGCTCCAACCGAACGGAG
ACCTCACGCATTACACAATTATGTGGCGTGAGAATGAAGTGAGCCCGTACGAGGAAGCCGAAAAGTTTTG
TACAGATGCAAGCACCCCCGCAAATCGACAACACACGAAAGATCCGAAAGAGACGATTGTAGCCGATAAG
CCAGTCGATATTCCGTCATCACGTACCGTAGCTCCGACACTTTTGACTATGATGGGTCACGAAGATCAGC
AGAAAACGTGCGCTGCAACGCCCGGTTGTTGTTCGTGTTCGGCTATCGAAGAATCATCGGAACAGAACAA
GAAGAAGCGACCGGATCCGATGTCGGCGATCGAATCATCTGCATTTGAGAATAAGCTGTTGGATGAGGTT
TTAATGCCGAGAGACACGATGCGAGTGAGACGATCAATTGAAGACGCGAATCGAGTCAGTGAAGAGTTGG
AAAAAGCTGAAAATTTGGGAAAAGCTCCAAAAACTCTCGGTGGAAAGAAGCCGCTGATCCATATTTCGAA
GAAGAAGCCGTCGAGCAGCAGCACCACATCCACACCGGCTCCAACGATCGCATCAATGTATGCCTTAACA
AGGAAACCGACTACGGTGCCGGGAACAAGGATTCGGCTCTACGAGATCTACGAACCTTTACCCGGAAGCT
GGGCGATTAATGTATCAGCTCTGGCATTGGATAATAGTTATGTGATACGAAATTTGAAGCATTACACACT
TTATGCGATTTCTCTATCCGCGTGCCAAAACATGACAGTACCCGGAGCATCTTGCTCAATATCCCATCGT
GCGGGAGCATTGAAACGAACAAAACACATCACAGACATTGATAAAGTGTTGAATGAAACAATTGAATGGA
GATTTATGAATAATAGTCAACAAGTCAACGTGACGTGGGATCCACCGACTGAAGTGAATGGTGGAATATT
CGGTTATGTTGTAAAGCTTAAGTCAAAAGTCGATGGATCAATTGTTATGACGAGATGTGTCGGTGCGAAG
AGAGGATATTCAACACGGAATCAGGGTGTCCTATTCCAGAATTTGGCCGATGGACGTTATTTTGTCTCAG
TAACGGCGACCTCTGTACACGGCGCTGGACCGGAAGCCGAATCCTCCGACCCAATCGTCGTCATGACGCC
AGGCTTCTTCACTGTGGAAATCATTCTCGGCATGCTTCTCGTCTTTTTGATTTTAATGTCAATTGCCGGT
TGTATAATCTACTACTACATTCAAGTACGCTACGGCAAAAAAGTGAAAGCTCTATCTGACTTTATGCAAT
TGAATCCCGAATATTGTGTGGACAATAAGTACAATGCAGACGATTGGGAGCTACGGCAGGATGATGTTGT
GCTCGGACAACAGTGTGGAGAGGGATCATTCGGAAAAGTGTACCTCGGAACTGGAAATAATGTTGTTTCT
CTGATGGGTGATCGTTTCGGACCGTGTGCTATTAAGATTAATGTAGATGATCCAGCGTCGACTGAGAATC
TCAACTATCTCATGGAAGCTAATATTATGAAGAACTTTAAGACTAACTTTATCGTCAAACTGTACGGAGT
TATCTCTACTGTACAACCAGCGATGGTTGTGATGGAAATGATGGATCTTGGAAATCTCCGTGACTATCTC
CGATCGAAACGCGAAGACGAAGTGTTCAATGAGACGGACTGCAACTTTTTCGACATAATCCCGAGGGATA
AATTCCATGAGTGGGCCGCACAGATTTGTGATGGTATGGCGTACCTGGAGTCGCTCAAGTTTTGCCATCG
AGATCTCGCCGCACGTAATTGCATGATAAATCGGGATGAGACTGTCAAGATTGGAGATTTCGGAATGGCT
CGTGATCTATTCTATCATGACTATTATAAGCCATCGGGCAAGCGTATGATGCCTGTTCGATGGATGTCAC
CCGAGTCGTTGAAAGACGGAAAGTTTGACTCGAAATCTGATGTTTGGAGCTTCGGAGTTGTTCTCTATGA
AATGGTTACACTCGGTGCTCAGCCATATATTGGTTTGAGTAATGATGAGGTGTTGAATTATATTGGAATG
GCCCGGAAGGTTATCAAGAAGCCCGAATGTTGTGAAAACTATTGGTATAAGGTGATGAAAATGTGCTGGA
GATACTCACCTCGGGATCGTCCGACGTTCCTCCAGCTCGTTCATCTTCTAGCAGCTGAAGCTTCACCAGA
ATTCCGAGATTTATCATTTGTCCTAACCGATAATCAAATGATCCTTGACGATTCAGAAGCACTGGATCTT
GATGATATTGATGATACTGATATGAATGATCAGGTTGTCGAGGTGGCACCGGATGTTGAGAACGTCGAGG
TTCAGAGTGATTCGGAACGTCGGAATACGGATTCAATACCGTTGAAACAGTTTAAGACGATCCCTCCGAT
CAATGCGACGACGAGTCATTCGACAATATCGATTGATGAGACACCGATGAAAGCGAAGCAGCGAGAAGGA
TCGCTGGATGAGGAGTACGCATTGATGAATCATAGTGGAGGTCCGAGTGATGCGGAAGTTCGGACGTATG
CTGGTGATGGAGATTATGTGGAGAGAGATGTTCGAGAGAATGATGTGCCAACGCGACGAAATACTGGTGC
ATCAACATCAAGTTACACAGGTGGTGGTCCATATTGCCTAACAAATCGTGGTGGTTCAAATGAACGAGGA
GCCGGTTTCGGTGAAGCAGTACGATTAACTGATGGTGTTGGAAGTGGACATTTAAATGATGATGATTATG
TTGAAAAAGAGATATCATCCATGGATACGCGCCGGAGCACGGGCGCCTCGAGCTCTTCCTACGGTGTTCC
ACAGACGAATTGGAGTGGAAATCGTGGTGCCACGTATTATACGAGTAAAGCTCAACAGGCAGCAACTGCA
GCAGCAGCAGCAGCAGCAGCTCTCCAACAGCAACAAAATGGTGGTCGAGGCGATCGATTAACTCAACTAC
CCGGAACTGGACATTTACAATCGACACGTGGTGGACAAGATGGAGATTATATTGAAACTGAACCGAAAAA
TTATAGAAATAATGGATCTCCATCGGTACTGGATTTTTTTTTTTGGAGAAATTAGCCGGAAAATTCGATT
TTTTTCGCTGAAAATCTGAAAAAATTTGGCTAAAAATTGCCCTGAAACACGTTTTTTTCGGAATTTTCAT
ATAAAAATGGACATTTTCGTAAAAAATTGGCTATGTGTTGTGAATTTTTTCTGACTTTTAAAGGCCTTTG
AACTAGGAATATTAAAATTTTATTGAAAATTATTGAAAAGTGCAAATTTTTATTTTTTTTAGGTGAAAAA
AGCTTAGATTTAGGCGAATTTTCTGAAATTTTATAGTGAATTTGGTTCTCAGGATATTAGCCATTTTTTC
CCGATTTTTTGGTAAAAATTTGTTAAAACCCGCTTCAAATGACTGTAGTTTTATACAAAAATAACTAAAA
ATTCGATTTTTCAATTATTCAGCTCGAAAAAGCCCAACAAAAATATTTAAAATTTGAAGAAAAAAGCTAA
AAATGAGTAAAAATGACTGGTTTTTTTCGCTTTTTCTATTTGAATAAATTTCTGAAAAATGACGAAAATC
TGAAAAAATTACCCCGGACATTGGGAAATTTCGAAAAAATCTTGAAAATAGTCTGAAATTTTTAAAATTT
ACAGATTTTCACAAAAAAGGGAAATTTCGCATTTCCTGAAATTGCCCAAAAATTTTTTTTTCATTTTTTT
AAAAATTCTGGAAATTTATTTTTGGCTGTTTCAAATTTTTAAAAAAAGAAAAATCCCAAAAATTGGTGAA
AACTCCATTAAAATTCTCCAGAAAATTCAAATTTTCCATGAAAAATTGTTTTAAAAGCATGAAAATCTGC
CGATTTTTGTCTAAAATTTTTAAAAATATTTCAAAAATTTCAGAAAAAACAGGAAAAGCGAATATTACAT
AAATAAAAAATCTGGAAATTCTAGAAACTGAAAATTTTTTAATTTTTCCGCTCAAAAATTCTAATATTCG
ATGAAAATGAGCCCGAAAATTCGAGTAAATTTCCAAAAAAAATTTTTTTTTTTTTCAAACACAAATATTA
ATTTTTATTAATTTTTCAGCGAAACGGCAACAGCCGTGACATTTTCAACGGACGTTCGGCTTTCGGTGAA
AATGAGCATCTAATCGAGGATAATGAGCATCCACTTGTGGTACCATGGTATTGATATCTGAGCTCCGCAT
CGGCCGCTGTCATCAGATCGCCATCTCGCGCCCGTGCCTCTGACTTCTAAGTCCAATTACTCTTCAACAT
CCCTACATGCTCTTTCTCCCTGTGCTCCCACCCCCTATTTTTGTTATTATCAAAAAACTTCTCTTAATTT
CTTTGTTTTTTAGCTTCTTTTAAGTCACCTCTAACAATGAAATTGTGTAGATTCAAAAATAGAATTAATT
CGTAATAAAAAGTCGAAAAAAATTGTGCTCCCTCCCCCCATTAATAATAATTCTATCCCAAAATCTACAC
AATGTTCTGTGTACACTTCTTATGTTTTTTACTTCTGATAAATTTTTTTGAAACATCATAGAAAAAACCG
CACACAAAATACCTTATCATATGTTACGTTTCAGTTTATGACCGCAATTTTTATTTCTTCGCACGTCTGG
GCCTCTCATGACGTCAAATCATGCTCATCGTGAAAAAGTTTTGGAGTATTTTTGGAATTTTTCAATCAAG
TGAAAGTTTATGAAATTAATTTTCCTGCTTTTGCTTTTTGGGGTTTCCCCTATTGTTTGTCAAGATTTCG
AGGACGGCGTTTTTCTTGCTAAAATCACAAGTATTGATGAGCACGATGCAAGAAAGATCGGAAGAAGGTT
TGGGTTTGAGGCTCAGTGGAAGGTGAGTAGAAGTTGATAATTTGAAAGTGGAGTAGTGTCTATGGGGTTT
TTGCCTTAAATGACAGAATACATTCCCAATATACCAAACATAACTGTTTCTACTAGTGGCCACGTGGGCC
GTGCACCTTAAGCTTGGCACTGGCCGTCGTTTTACAACGTCGTGACTGGGAAAACCCTGGCGTTACCCAA
CTTAATCGCCTTGCAGCACATCCCCCTTTCGCCAGCTGGCGTAATAGCGAAGAGGCCCGCACCGATCGCC
CTTCCCAACAGTTGCGCAGCCTGAATGGCGAATGGCGCCTGATGCGGTATTTTCTCCTTACGCATCTGTG
CGGTATTTCACACCGCATA
[142 nt withheld, positions 10520-10661]
C
[141 nt withheld, positions 10663-10803]
CCTTTGACGTTGGAGTCCACGTTCTTTAATAGTGGACTCTTGTTCCAAACTGGAACAACACTCAACCCTA
TCTCGGGCTATTCTTTTGATTTATAAGGGATTTTGCCGATTTCGGCCTATTGGTTAAAAAATGAGCTGAT
TTAACAAAAATTTAACGCGAATTTTAACAAAATATTAACGTTTACAATTTTATGGTGCACTCTCAGTACA
ATCTGCTCTGATGCCGCATAGTTAAGCCAGCCCCGACACCCGCCAACACCCGCTGACGCGCCCTGACGGG
CTTGTCTGCTCCCGGCATCCGCTTACAGACAAGCTGTGACCGTCTCCGGGAGCTGCATGTGTCAGAGGTT
TTCACCGTCATCACCGAAACGCGCGAGACGAAAGGGCCTCGTGATACGCCTATTTTTATAGGTTAATGTC
ATGATAATAATGGTTTCTTAGACGTCAGGTGGCACTTTTCGGGGAAATGTGCGCGGAACCCCTATTTGTT
TATTTTTCTAAATACATTCAAATATGTATCCGCTCATGAGACAATAACCCTGATAAATGCTTCAATAATA
TTGAAAAAGGAAGAGTATGAGTATTCAACATTTCCGTGTCGCCCTTATTCCCTTTTTTGCGGCATTTTGC
CTTCCTGTTTTTGCTCACCCAGAAACGCTGGTGAAAGTAAAAGATGCTGAAGATCAGTTGGGTGCACGAG
TGGGTTACATCGAACTGGATCTCAACAGCGGTAAGATCCTTGAGAGTTTTCGCCCCGAAGAACGTTTTCC
AATGATGAGCACTTTTAAAGTTCTGCTATGTGGCGCGGTATTATCCCGTATTGACGCCGGGCAAGAGCAA
CTCGGTCGCCGCATACACTATTCTCAGAATGACTTGGTTGAGTACTCACCAGTCACAGAAAAGCATCTTA
CGGATGGCATGACAGTAAGAGAATTATGCAGTGCTGCCATAACCATGAGTGATAACACTGCGGCCAACTT
ACTTCTGACAACGATCGGAGGACCGAAGGAGCTAACCGCTTTTTTGCACAACATGGGGGATCATGTAACT
CGCCTTGATCGTTGGGAACCGGAGCTGAATGAAGCCATACCAAACGACGAGCGTGACACCACGATGCCTG
TAGCAATGGCAACAACGTTGCGCAAACTATTAACTGGCGAACTACTTACTCTAGCTTCCCGGCAACAATT
AATAGACTGGATGGAGGCGGATAAAGTTGCAGGACCACTTCTGCGCTCGGCCCTTCCGGCTGGCTGGTTT
ATTGCTGATAAATCTGGAGCCGGTGAGCGTGGGTCTCGCGGTATCATTGCAGCACTGGGGCCAGATGGTA
AGCCCTCCCGTATCGTAGTTATCTACACGACGGGGAGTCAGGCAACTATGGATGAACGAAATAGACAGAT
CGCTGAGATAGGTGCCTCACTGATTAAGCATTGGTAACTGTCAGACCAAGTTTACTCATATATACTTTAG
ATTGATTTAAAACTTCATTTTTAATTTAAAAGGATCTAGGTGAAGATCCTTTTTGATAATCTCATGACCA
AAATCCCTTAACGTGAGTTTTCGTTCCACTGAGCGTCAGACCCCGTAGAAAAGATCAAAGGATCTTCTTG
AGATCCTTTTTTTCTGCGCGTAATCTGCTGCTTGCAAACAAAAAAACCACCGCTACCAGCGGTGGTTTGT
TTGCCGGATCAAGAGCTACCAACTCTTTTTCCGAAGGTAACTGGCTTCAGCAGAGCGCAGATACCAAATA
CTGTTCTTCTAGTGTAGCCGTAGTTAGGCCACCACTTCAAGAACTCTGTAGCACCGCCTACATACCTCGC
TCTGCTAATCCTGTTACCAGTGGCTGCTGCCAGTGGCGATAAGTCGTGTCTTACCGGGTTGGACTCAAGA
CGATAGTTACCGGATAAGGCGCAGCGGTCGGGCTGAACGGGGGGTTCGTGCACACAGCCCAGCTTGGAGC
GAACGACCTACACCGAACTGAGATACCTACAGCGTGAGCTATGAGAAAGCGCCACGCTTCCCGAAGGGAG
AAAGGCGGACAGGTATCCGGTAAGCGGCAGGGTCGGAACAGGAGAGCGCACGAGGGAGCTTCCAGGGGGA
AACGCCTGGTATCTTTATAGTCCTGTCGGGTTTCGCCACCTCTGACTTGAGCGTCGATTTTTGTGATGCT
CGTCAGGGGGGCGGAGCCTATGGAAAAACGCCAGCAACGCGGCCTTTTTACGGTTCCTGGCCTTTTGCTG
GCCTTTTGCTCACATGTTCTTTCCTGCGTTATCCCCTGATTCTGTGGATAACCGTATTACCGCCTTTGAG
TGAGCTGATACCGCTCGCCGCAGCCGAACGACCGAGCGCAGCGAGTCAGTGAGCGAGGAA
